>Addgene plasmid #158501 | pZA23 | addgene full sequence | sequence record 309634 | Addgene NGS Result
GGGACACGAAGTGGTTTAAACTATCAGTGTTTGACAGGATATATTGGCGGGTAAACCTAAGAGAAAAGAG
CGTTTATTAGAATAATCGGATATTTAAAAGGGCGTGAAAAGGTTTATCCGTTCGTCCATTTGTATGTGCC
AACCACAGGAACCGTAAAAAGGCCGCGTTGCTGGCGTTTTTCCATAGGCTCCGCCCCCCTGACGAGCATC
ACAAAAATCGACGCTCAAGTCAGAGGTGGCGAAACCCGACAGGACTATAAAGATACCAGGCGTTTCCCCC
TGGAAGCTCCCTCGTGCGCTCTCCTGTTCCGACCCTGCCGCTTACCGGATACCTGTCCGCCTTTCTCCCT
TCGGGAAGCGTGGCGCTTTCTCATAGCTCACGCTGTAGGTATCTCAGTTCGGTGTAGGTCGTTCGCTCCA
AGCTGGGCTGTGTGCACGAACCCCCCGTTCAGCCCGACCGCTGCGCCTTATCCGGTAACTATCGTCTTGA
GTCCAACCCGGTAAGACACGACTTATCGCCACTGGCAGCAGCCACTGGTAACAGGATTAGCAGAGCGAGG
TATGTAGGCGGTGCTACAGAGTTCTTGAAGTGGTGGCCTAACTACGGCTACACTAGAAGGACAGTATTTG
GTATCTGCGCTCTGCTGAAGCCAGTTACCTTCGGAAAAAGAGTTGGTAGCTCTTGATCCGGCAAACAAAC
CACCGCTGGTAGCGGTGGTTTTTTTGTTTGCAAGCAGCAGATTACGCGCAGAAAAAAAGGATCTCAAGAA
GATCCTTTGATCTTTTCTACGGGGTCTGACGCTCAGTGGAACGAAAACTCACGTTAAGGGATTTTGGTCA
TGAGATTATCAAAAAGGATCTTCACCTAGATCCTTTTAAATTAAAAATGAAGTTTTAAATCAATCTAAAG
TATATATGAGTAAACTTGGTCTGACAGCTAAAACAATTCATCCAGTAAAATATAATATTTTATTTTCTCC
CAATCAGGCTTGATCCCCAGTAAGTCAAAAAATAGCTCGACATACTGTTCTTCCCCGATATCCTCCCTGA
TCGACCGGACGCAGAAGGCAATGTCATACCACTTGTCCGCCCTGCCGCTTCTCCCAAGATCAATAAAGCC
ACTTACTTTGCCATCTTTCACAAAGATGTTGCTGTCTCCCAGGTCGCCGTGGGAAAAGACAAGTTCCTCT
TCGGGCTTTTCCGTCTTTAAAAAATCATACAGCTCGCGCGGATCTTTAAATGGAGTGTCCTCTTCCCAGT
TTTCGCAATCCACATCGGCCAGATCGTTATTCAGTAAGTAATCCAATTCGGCTAAGCGGCTGTCTAAGCT
ATTCGTATAGGGACAATCCGATATGTCGATGGAGTGAAAGAGCCTGATGCACTCCGCATACAGCTCGATA
ATCTTTTCAGGGCTTTGTTCATCTTCATACTCTTCCGAGCAAAGGACGCCATCGGCCTCACTCATGAGCA
GATTGCTCCAGCCATCATGCCGTTCAAAGTGCAGGACCTTTGGAACAGGCAGCTTTCCTTCCAGCCATAG
CATCATGTCCTTTTCCCGTTCCACATCATAGGTGGTCCCTTTATACCGGCTGTCCGTCATTTTTAAATAT
AGGTTTTCATTTTCTCCCACCAGCTTATATACCTTAGCAGGAGACATTCCTTCCGTATCTTTTGCGCAGC
GGTATTTTTCGATCAGTTTTTTCAATTCCGGTGATATTCTCATTTTAGCCATACTCTTCCTTTTTCAATA
TTATTGAAGCATTTATCAAGGTTATTGTCTCATGAGCGGATACATATTTGAATGTATTTAGAAAAATAAA
CAAATAGGGGTTCCGCGCACGAATTGGCCAGCGCTGCCATTTTTGGGGTGAGGCCGTTCGCGGCCGAGGG
GCGCAGCCCCTGGGGGGATGGGAGCTCGGTGCCTTGATGTGGGCGCCGGCGGTCGAGTGGCGACGGCGCG
GCTTGTCCGCGCCCTGGTAGATTGCCTGGCCGTAGGCCAGCCATTTTTGAGCGGCCAGCGGCCGCGATAG
GCCGACGCGAAGCGGCGGGGCGTAGGGAGCGCAGCGACCGAAGGGTAGGCGCTTTTTGCAGCTCTTCGGC
TGTGCGCTGGCCAGACAGTTATGCACAGGCCAGGCGGGTTTTAAGAGTTTTAATAAGTTTTAAAGAGTTT
TAGGCGGAAAAATCGCCTTTTTTCTCTTTTATATCAGTCACTTACATGTGTGACCGGTTCCCAATGTACG
GCTTTGGGTTCCCAATGTACGGGTTCCGGTTCCCAATGTACGGCTTTGGGTTCCCAATGTACGTGCTATC
CACAGGAAAGAAGCTTTTTCGACCTTTTTCCCCTGCTAGGGCAATTTGCCCTAGCATCTGCTCCGTACAT
TAGGAACCGGCGGATGCTTCGCCCTCGATCAGGTTGCGGTAGCGCATGACTAGGATCGGGCCAGCCTGCC
CCGCCTCCTCCTTCAAATCGTACTCCGGCAGGTCATTTGACCCGATCAGCTTGCGCACGGTGAAACAGAA
CTTCTTGAACTCTCCGGCGCTGCCACTGCGTTCGTAGATCGTCTTGAACAACCATCTGGCTTCTGCCTTG
CCTGCGGCGCGGCGTGCCAGGCGGTAGAGAAAACGGCCGATGCCGGGATCGATCAAAAAGTAATCGGGGT
GAACCGTCAGCACGTCCGGGTTCTTGCCTTCTGTGATCTCGCGGTACATCCAATCAGCTAGCTCGATCTC
GATGTACTCCGGCCGCCCGGTTTCGCTCTTTACGATCTTGTAGCGGCTAATCAAGGCTTCACCCTCGGAT
ACCGTCACCAGGCGGCCGTTCTTGGCCTTCTTCGTACGCTGCATGGCAACGTGCGTGGTGTTTAACCGAA
TGCAGGTTTCTACCAGGTCGTCTTTCTGCTTTCCGCCATCGGCTCGCCGGCAGAACTTGAGTACGTCCGC
AACGTGTGGACGGAACACGCGGCCGGGCTTGTCTCCCTTCCCTTCCCGGTATCGGTTCATGGATTCGGTT
AGATGGGAAACCGCCATCAGTACCAGGTCGTAATCCCACACACTGGCCATGCCGGCCGGCCCTGCGGAAA
CCTCTACGTGCCCGTCTGGAAGCTCGTAGCGGATCACCTCGCCAGCTCGTCGGTCACGCTTCGACAGACG
GAAAACGGCCACGTCCATGATGCTGCGACTATCGCGGGTGCCCACGTCATAGAGCATCGGAACGAAAAAA
TCTGGTTGCTCGTCGCCCTTGGGCGGCTTCCTAATCGACGACGCACCGGCTGCCGGCGGTTGCCGGGATT
CTTTGCGGATTCGATCAGCGGCCGCTTGCCACGATTCACCGGGGCGTGCTTCTGCCTCGATGCGTTGCCG
CTGGGCGGCCTGCGCGGCCTTCAACTTCTCCACCAGGTCATCACCCAGCGCCGCGCCGATTTGTACCGGG
CCGGATGGTTTGCGACCGCTCACGCCGATTCCTCGGGCTTGGGGGTTCCAGTGCCATTGCAGGGCCGGCA
GACAACCCAGCCGCTTACGCCTGGCCAACCGCCCGTTCCTCCACACATGGGGCATTCCACGGCGTCGGTG
CCTGGTTGTTCTTGATTTTCCATGCCGCCTCCTTTAGCCGCTAAAATTCATCTACTCATTTATTCATTTG
CTCATTTACTCTGGTAGCTGCGCGATGTATTCAGATAGCAGCTCGGTAATGGTCTTGCCTTGGCGTACCG
CGTACATCTTCAGCTTGGTGTGATCCTCCGCCGGCAACTGAAAGTTGACCCGCTTCATGGCTGGCGTGTC
TGCCAGGCTGGCCAACGTTGCAGCCTTGCTGCTGCGTGCGCTCGGACGGCCGGCACTTAGCGTGTTTGTG
CTTTTGCTCATTTTCTCTTTACCTCATTAACTCAAATGAGTTTTGATTTAATTTCAGCGGCCAGCGCCTG
GACCTCGCGGGCAGCGTCGCCCTCGGGTTCTGATTCAAGAACGGTTGTGCCGGCGGCGGCAGTGCCTGGG
TAGCTCACGCGCTGCGTGATACGGGACTCAAGAATGGGCAGCTCGTACCCGGCCAGCGCCTCGGCAACCT
CACCGCCGATGCGCGTGCCTTTGATCGCCCGCGACACGACAAAGGCCGCTTGTAGCCTTCCATCCGTGAC
CTCAATGCGCTGCTTAACCAGCTCCACCAGGTCGGCGGTGGCCCATATGTCGTAAGGGCTTGGCTGCACC
GGAATCAGCACGAAGTCGGCTGCCTTGATCGCGGACACAGCCAAGTCCGCCGCCTGGGGCGCTCCGTCGA
TCACTACGAAGTCGCGCCGGCCGATGGCCTTCACGTCGCGGTCAATCGTCGGGCGGTCGATGCCGACAAC
GGTTAGCGGTTGATCTTCCCGCACGGCCGCCCAATCGCGGGCACTGCCCTGGGGATCGGAATCGACTAAC
AGAACATCGGCCCCGGCGAGTTGCAGGGCGCGGGCTAGATGGGTTGCGATGGTCGTCTTGCCTGACCCGC
CTTTCTGGTTAAGTACAGCGATAACCTTCATGCGTTCCCCTTGCGTATTTGTTTATTTACTCATCGCATC
ATATACGCAGCGACCGCATGACGCAAGCTGTTTTACTCAAATACACATCACCTTTTTAGACGGCGGCGCT
CGGTTTCTTCAGCGGCCAAGCTGGCCGGCCAGGCCGCCAGCTTGGCATCAGACAAACCGGCCAGGATTTC
ATGCAGCCGCACGGCTGATGGGCTGCCTGTATCGAGTGGTGATTTTGTGCCGAGCTGCCGGTCGGGGAGC
TGTTGGCTGGCTGGTGGCAGGATATATTGTGGTGTAAACAAATTGACGCTTAGACAACTTAATAACACAT
TGCGGACGTTTTTAATGTACTGGGGTGGATGCAGTGGGCCCCACTCTGTGTGCCGAATTCGGATCCGGAG
AGCGGAGAATTAAGGGAGTCACGTTATGACCCCCGCCGATGACGCGGGACAAGCCGTTTTACGTTTGGAA
CTGACAGAACCGCAACGTTGAAGGAGCCACTCAGCCGCGGGTTTCTGGAGTTTAATGAGCTAAGCACATA
CGTCAGAAACCATTATTGCGCGTTCAAAAGTCGCCTAAGGTCACTATCAGCTAGCAAATATTTCTTGTCA
AAAATGCTCCACTGACGTTCCATAAATTCCCCTCGGTATCCAATTAGAGTCTCATATTCACTCTCAATCC
AAATAATCTGCACCGGATCTGGATCGTTTCGCATGATTGAACAAGATGGATTGCACGCAGGTTCTCCGGC
CGCTTGGGTGGAGAGGCTATTCGGCTATGACTGGGCACAACAGACAATCGGCTGCTCTGATGCCGCCGTG
TTCCGGCTGTCAGCGCAGGGGCGCCCGGTTCTTTTTGTCAAGACCGACCTGTCCGGTGCCCTGAATGAAC
TCCAGGACGAGGCAGCGCGGCTATCGTGGCTGGCCACGACGGGCGTTCCTTGCGCAGCTGTGCTCGACGT
TGTCACTGAAGCGGGAAGGGACTGGCTGCTATTGGGCGAAGTGCCGGGGCAGGATCTCCTGTCATCTCAC
CTTGCTCCTGCCGAGAAAGTATCCATCATGGCTGATGCAATGCGGCGGCTGCATACGCTTGATCCGGCTA
CCTGCCCATTCGACCACCAAGCGAAACATCGCATCGAGCGAGCACGTACTCGGATGGAAGCCGGTCTTGT
CGATCAGGATGATCTGGACGAAGAGCATCAGGGGCTCGCGCCAGCCGAACTGTTCGCCAGGCTCAAGGCG
CGTATGCCCGACGGCGAGGATCTCGTCGTGACTCATGGCGATGCCTGCTTGCCGAATATCATGGTGGAAA
ATGGCCGCTTTTCTGGATTCATCGACTGTGGCCGGCTGGGTGTGGCGGACCGCTATCAGGACATAGCGTT
GGCTACCCGTGATATTGCTGAAGAGCTTGGCGGCGAATGGGCTGACCGCTTCCTCGTGCTTTACGGTATC
GCCGCTCCCGATTCGCAGCGCATCGCCTTCTATCGCCTTCTTGACGAGTTCTTCTGAGCGGGTCTGGATC
TAGAGTCAAGCAGATCGTTCAAACATTTGGCAATAAAGTTTCTTAAGATTGAATCCTGTTGCCGGTCTTG
CGATGATTATCATATAATTTCTGTTGAATTACGTTAAGCATGTAATAATTAACATGTAATGCATGACGTT
ATTTATGAGATGGGTTTTTATGATTAGAGTCCCGCAATTATACATTTAATACGCGATAGAAAACAAAATA
TAGCGCGCAAACTAGGATAAATTATCGCGCGCGGTGTCATCTATGTTACTAGATCGACGCTGCAAGAATT
CAAGCTTGGAGGAATTCCAATCCCACAAAAATCTGAGCTTAACAGCACAGTTGCTCCTCTCAGAGCAGAA
TCGGGTATTCAACACCCTCATATCAACTACTACGTTGTGTATAACGGTCCACATGCCGGTATATACGATG
ACTGGGGTTGTACAAAGGCGGCAACAAACGGCGTTCCCGGAGTTGCACACAAGAAATTTGCCACTATTAC
AGAGGCAAGAGCAGCAGCTGACGCGTACACAACAAGTCAGCAAACAGACAGGTTGAACTTCATCCCCAAA
GGAGAAGCTCAACTCAAGCCCAAGAGCTTTGCTAAGGCCCTAACAAGCCCACCAAAGCAAAAAGCCCACT
GGCTCACGCTAGGAACCAAAAGGCCCAGCAGTGATCCAGCCCCAAAAGAGATCTCCTTTGCCCCGGAGAT
TACAATGGACGATTTCCTCTATCTTTACGATCTAGGAAGGAAGTTCGAAGGTGAAGGTGACGACACTATG
TTCACCACTGATAATGAGAAGGTTAGCCTCTTCAATTTCAGAAAGAATGCTGACCCACAGATGGTTAGAG
AGGCCTACGCAGCAAGTCTCATCAAGACGATCTACCCGAGTAACAATCTCCAGGAGATCAAATACCTTCC
CAAGAAGGTTAAAGATGCAGTCAAAAGATTCAGGACTAATTGCATCAAGAACACAGAGAAAGACATATTT
CTCAAGATCAGAAGTACTATTCCAGTATGGACGATTCAAGGCTTGCTTCATAAACCAAGGCAAGTAATAG
AGATTGGAGTCTCTAAAAAGGTAGTTCCTACTGAATCTAAGGCCATGCATGGAGTCTAAGATTCAAATCG
AGGATCTAACAGAACTCGCCGTCAAGACTGGCGAACAGTTCATACAGAGTCTTTTACGACTCAATGACAA
GAAGAAAATCTTCGTCAACATGGTGGAGCACGACACTCTGGTCTACTCCAAAAATGTCAAAGATACAGTC
TCAGAAGATCAAAGGGCTATTGAGACTTTTCAACAAAGGATAATTTCGGGAAACCTCCTCGGATTCCATT
GCCCAGCTATCTGTCACTTCATCGAAAGGACAGTAGAAAAGGAAGGTGGCTCCTACAAATGCCATCATTG
CGATAAAGGAAAGGCTATCATTCAAGATCTCTCTGCCGACAGTGGTCCCAAAGATGGACCCCCACCCACG
AGGAGCATCGTGGAAAAAGAAGAGGTTCCAACCACGTCTACAAAGCAAGTGGATTGATGTGACATCTCCA
CTGACGTAAGGGATGACGCACAATCCCACTATCCTTCGCAAGACCCTTCCTCTATATAAGGAAGTTCATT
TCATTTGGAGAGGACACGCTCGAGTATAAGAGCTCATTTTTACAACAATTACCAACAACAACAAACAACA
AACAACATTACAATTACATTTACAATTATCGATACAATGGTGGATGCGGTGGTCACTGTATTCTTGGAGA
AACTTCTGCATGTTGAAACAGAGGAGAGTAGGTTTCTTACTAAATACAGACAGCAGTTTGAAAAACTGAA
GAACGAGCTGCTATTCATGCAAAGCTTTCTCAAAGATGCAGAGAGGCTCAAGAGGAAAAACAACACCCTT
AAAGGAGTCATGTCCTGTTTGCGAGACTTAATCTTTGAAGCTGAAGAGATACTTGAGGACTGCCAGAATC
AATCTGCAGATAGCGATCGGGCTACTACATGCTTCCATCCTAAAAGGCTCTCTCTTCGCCATCAAACTGG
GAAGTGCCTTGCTAAAATCAATGACAGAATCTCGGAGATAAAGCAAAACATTTCAACATATCTTGGAGTA
CCACTTCTCGAAGAAGGAAGTATGGAGGCACACAATAATCTAATGTCAAGATGGACTTCTTCCCTTTATG
ACCACACTCAGGTAGTTGGTTTGGAAGGTGACACTGAGAAGATAAAGGATTGGCTATTTGAAGCAAGAGA
TGGTTTACTTACCATTGCATTTGTGGGTATGGGAGGACTTGGTAAAACCACTCTTGCTCAGAAAGTTTTC
AATGACAAAAGGGTGGAGGATCACTTGGAGAGGAGGATTTGGGTGTCTGTTTCTCAAACATTTACTGAGG
AACAAGTCATGAGAAGCATATTGAGGAGTTTAGGAGATGCATGTGTTGGTGATGACCAGTGTGAACTGTT
AAGAAAAATAAACCAGTACCTTTTGGGAAAGAGGTTTTTGATTGTTATGGATGATGTTTGGAGCTGGGAC
AATGCCTGGTGGCAAAAAATCTATACTGGACTGCCCAAAGGAAATGGGAGCACTGTTATTGTAACAACGA
GAAATGAGCTAGTCGCTCGCAAGATGGGAGTTACAGAAGCAAGAATACATTGGCCAAAATTCCTCAATGA
GCACTACAGTTGGTTACTATTCCGGAAGATTGCATTTGCAGGAAGTGCAGGTGAATGCCATTTCCCCGAG
TTGGAGGACGTGGGAAAGGAGATTGTGGAAAAATGCAAGGGACTTCCTTTAGCAATCAAAGCAGTAGGAG
GAGTGATGCTTTGCAAGCCATCTTACTATCACGAATGGAGGCGTATTTCAAATCATTTCCGTGATGAATT
GAAAGAAAATGATGACTCAGTGATGGCCTCACTACAGTTGAGCTATGATGAACTCCCTCCTTACTTGAAA
TCCTGTTTCCTCTGTTTTTCACTCTTTCCTGAGGATTGTGTCATACCAAAAGACCAACTGATCCGTTGGT
GGATTGGAGAAGGTTTCATACCTCTGAGAAGTGGTAGGTTATCGACTGAAGTGGGAGAAGATTGTTTCTC
ACAACTATCCAATCGGTGTTTGATAGAAGTTGTTGATAAGGCTTACAATGGTGTGATCCACACATGCAAA
ATGCATGACATGGTTCGTGACTTGGTGATCAAATTAGCCGAGGATGATGCATTTTTCACCCCAGCTGATG
CAACTTGTCGGCATTTGGGTATTAAGAGTGAGATGAATTGGAAGCAACTATTGAGCAATCAAAAATTACG
AGCACTGCTAACAACCACCAAGAGTGGTGAAGTTAACAAAATCCATTCCGACATTGCCAAGAAGCTGTGC
AAGAGTCGACACCTCCAAGTATTGGATCTGTCAAAATCAATTTTCGATGTGCCTCTTTCAAGTTTGTTGG
AAGGAATTGGATCTGCTAAGCAGCTCACTTATCTCAGTTTAAGCAATACACATCCAATGATTGGAGTTCC
AGCTTCCATATCCAAGCTTGAAAAATTACAGATTTTGGATTTCAGCTATTGCCAAAATATGAAAATGCTC
CCCTCTTGCGTTCTGACATTTGAGGAACTTGCTGTTTTGGATGTGAACAACTGTGGTTCCCTTGAGTACC
TTCCAAAAGGATTAAGTAGGCTTTCCAATCTTCAAGTATTGCTTGGGTTTAAGCCTGCAAAATTAAGCCA
ACCAGGAGGTTGTCGTATTGCTGAGCTCAGAAGCCTGACTCGACTCAGAACTCTCAGTTTAAGACTAACC
GAAAATGAGGAGATTGGAGACGATGAGGGGAACGCACTGGTAGATCTCCAAGAACTTCAATTTTTAACAA
TAAGTTGCTTTGGCAGTCAAGATAATGGACTTGCGACAAAACTTGGTAGACTTTATCCTCCACGACAACT
CCACGAGCTGATTCTCAAATTTTATCCAAGTAAGACAAGTCCTGAATGGCTTAACCCCAATCTCTCCCCC
ATGTTGCGATATTTATCAATCATCTCTGGTGATATTACACAAATGCACGAGAACTTCTGGGGTGATGGTA
GTACTGCTTGGAAAATTGAGGGCTTAATGTTGGAATCTTTATCGGATTTGAGATTGGAATGGTCAGCAAT
GCATCAAGTCATGCCTTCGTTAAGAATACTCAAGGTTAGCTGGTGCCCTGAGTTGGAGTCATTTCCAATT
GAAGATGCAGGGTTTAGAGGGGGTCTATGGAAGAAGGAAGAACATAGGAACTAAGCTTGTCCTGCTTTAA
TGAGATATGCGAGAAGCCTATGATCGCATGATATTTGCTTTCAATTCTGTTGTGCACGTTGTAAAAAACC
TGAGCATGTGTAGCTCAGATCCTTACCGCCGGTTTCGGTTCATTCTAATGAATATATCACCCGTTACTAT
CGTATTTTTATGAATAATATTCTCCGTTCAATTTACTGATTGTACCCTACTACTTATATGTACAATATTA
AAATGAAAACAATATATTGTGCTGAATAGGTTTATAGCGACATCTATGATAGAGCGCCACAATAACAAAC
AATTGCGTTTTATTATTACAAATCCAATTTTAAAAAAAGCGGCAGAACCGGTCAAACCTAAAAGACTGAT
TACATAAATCTTATTCAAATTTCAAAAGTGCCCCAGGGGCTAGTATCTACGACACACCGAGCGGCGAACT
AATAACGCTCACTGAAGGGAACTCCGGTTCCCCGCCGGCGCGCATGGGTGAGATTCCTTGAAGTTGAGTA
TTGGCCGTCCGCTCTACCGAAAGTTACGGGCACCATTCAACCCGGTCCAGCACGGCGGCCGGGTAACCGA
CTTGCTGCCCCGAGAATTATGCAGCATTTTTTTGGTGTATGTGGGCCCCAAATGAAGTGCAGGTCAAACC
TTGACAGTGACGACAAATCGTTGGGCGGGTCCAGGGCGAATTTTGCGACAACATGTCGAGGCTCAGCAGG
ACCGCTACTAGAGGATGCACATGTGACCGA
Features (pLannotate 1.2.2; 18 found; start..end, strand, type, name):
     32..56      +  misc_feature   RB T-DNA repeat: right border repeat from nopaline C58 T-DNA
    179..767     -  rep_origin     ori: high-copy-number ColE1/pMB1/pBR322/pUC origin of replication
    938..1732    -  CDS            KanR: aminoglycoside phosphotransferase; aphA-3; confers resistance to kanamycin
   1733..1837    -  promoter       AmpR promoter: bla
   1854..1914    -  rep_origin     oriV (fragment): incP origin of replication
   2120..2314    -  rep_origin     pVS1 oriV: origin of replication for the Pseudomonas plasmid pVS1 (Heeb et al., 2000)
   2380..3453    -  CDS            pVS1 RepA: replication protein from the Pseudomonas plasmid pVS1 (Heeb et al., 2000)
   3882..4511    -  CDS            pVS1 StaA: stability protein from the Pseudomonas plasmid pVS1 (Heeb et al., 2000)
   4775..4799    +  misc_feature   LB T-DNA repeat: left border repeat from nopaline C58 T-DNA
   5009..5192    +  promoter       NOS promoter: nopaline synthase promoter NOS promoter
   5213..6004    +  CDS            neo: KKA2_KLEPN - Also known as kan, nptII. Experimental evidence at protein level: Swiss-Prot protein existence level 1. Resistance to kanamycin, neomycin, paromomycin, ribostamycin, butirosin and gentamicin B. From Klebsiella pneumoniae.
   6033..6285    +  terminator     NOS terminator: nopaline synthase terminator and poly(A) signal
   6311..7117    +  CDS            IBMP_CAMVB (fragment): Experimental evidence at protein level: Swiss-Prot protein existence level 1. Enhances the ribosomal termination-reinitiation event leading to the translation of major open reading frames on the polycistronic viral RNAs. From Cauliflower mosaic virus (strain Bari 1) (CaMV).
   7301..7646    +  promoter       CaMV 35S promoter: strong constitutive promoter from cauliflower mosaic virus
   7598..7644    +  promoter       minimal CaMV 35S promoter: minimal 35S promoter from cauliflower mosaic virus
   7675..7728    +  misc_feature   TMV Ω: translational enhancer from the tobacco mosaic virus 5'-leader sequence (Gallie et al., 1988)
   7737..10256   +  CDS            RPP13L4: R13L4_ARATH - Also known as ZAR1 From Arabidopsis thaliana (Mouse-ear cress).
  10282..10989   +  terminator     OCS terminator: octopine synthase terminator
