[The description below was written by a language model from this plasmid's Addgene catalogue record and pLannotate feature annotations shown in this document.]
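Description:
pZA23 is a plant expression binary vector built on the Golden Gate-compatible backbone pICH86988, designed for Agrobacterium-mediated delivery of a mutant ZAR1 immune receptor gene into plants. The 11 kb plasmid carries a high-copy ColE1/pUC-type origin for propagation in E. coli. It also has the pVS1 replication module (oriV, RepA and the StaA stability protein), which typically supports maintenance in Agrobacterium, plus a fragment of an incP oriV. Bacterial selection is by kanamycin, through an aphA-3 aminoglycoside phosphotransferase driven by the bla promoter.

Between the nopaline-type left and right T-DNA border repeats lie two plant expression units. Next to the left border, a NOS promoter–nptII (neo)–NOS terminator cassette provides kanamycin selection in plant tissue. Downstream, the CaMV 35S promoter, followed by the TMV Ω translational enhancer leader, drives the ZAR1 coding sequence, which is terminated by the octopine synthase (OCS) terminator. The automated annotation labels this open reading frame by homology to Arabidopsis RPP13L4/ZAR1, but the catalogue entry identifies it as the Nicotiana benthamiana ZAR1 gene carrying an L17E substitution. An annotated fragment of a CaMV open reading frame upstream of the 35S promoter probably reflects extended viral promoter sequence rather than a deliberately expressed gene. No epitope tag or reporter is annotated.

The construct is intended for in planta expression of the NbZAR1 L17E variant, as part of a vector toolkit for studying the ZAR1 resistosome in N. benthamiana. The record does not state the functional consequence of the L17E mutation.
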