Addgene plasmid #158501: pZA23
Purpose: In planta gene expression of Golden gate compatible N. benthamiana ZAR1 L17E. Km plant selection marker.
Depositing lab: Sophien Kamoun. Depositing organization: Sainsbury Laboratory, Norwich. Publication: A vector system for fast-forward studies of the HOPZ-ACTIVATED RESISTANCE1 (ZAR1) resistosome in the model plant Nicotiana benthamiana. Harant A, Pai H, Sakai T, Kamoun S, Adachi H. Plant Physiol. 2022 Jan 20;188(1):70-80. doi: 10.1093/plphys/kiab471. PubMed 34633454.
Backbone
  Vector backbone: pICH86988
  Backbone manufacturer: https://www.addgene.org/48076/
  Vector type: Plant Expression
Growth in bacteria
  Bacterial resistance: Kanamycin, 50 μg/mL
  Growth temperature: 37°C
  Growth strain: DH5alpha
  Copy number: High Copy
Gene/Insert
  Gene/Insert name: ZAR1
  Species: N. benthamiana
  Mutation: L17E
  Cloning method: Restriction Enzyme; 5′ cloning site Unknown (unknown if destroyed)
Terms and licenses: Academic/Nonprofit Terms; Industry Terms: Not Available to Industry
How to cite: pZA23 was a gift from Sophien Kamoun (Addgene plasmid # 158501 ; http://n2t.net/addgene:158501 ; RRID:Addgene_158501)
